Addgene plasmid #84727: pVR2-m8
Purpose: pVR2 but with two G to U mutations immediately following the riboswitch aptamer
Depositing lab: Nils Walter. Depositing organization: University of Michigan. Publication: Ligand Modulates Cross-Coupling between Riboswitch Folding and Transcriptional Pausing. Widom JR, Nedialkov YA, Rai V, Hayes RL, Brooks CL 3rd, Artsimovitch I, Walter NG. Mol Cell. 2018 Nov 1;72(3):541-552.e6. doi: 10.1016/j.molcel.2018.08.046. PubMed 30388413.
Backbone
  Vector backbone: pUC18
  Backbone manufacturer: ThermoFisher Scientific
  Backbone size w/o insert (bp): 2686
  Total vector size (bp): 2882
  Vector type: Bacterial Expression
Growth in bacteria
  Bacterial resistance: Ampicillin, 100 μg/mL
  Growth temperature: 37°C
  Growth strain: DH5alpha
  Copy number: Unknown
Gene/Insert 1
  Gene/Insert name: E. coli RecA promoter
  Species: E. coli
  Insert size (bp): 42
  GenBank ID: NC_000913.3 (2,823,819..2,823,860) NC_000913.3
  Cloning method: Restriction Enzyme; 5′ cloning site BamHI (destroyed during cloning); 3′ cloning site KpnI (not destroyed)
  Sequencing primers: 5′ TGTAAAACGACGGCCAGT
Gene/Insert 2
  Gene/Insert name: stretch lacking A's followed by 5' UTR of queC gene (alt name: preQ1 riboswitch)
  Species: Bacillus subtilis
  Insert size (bp): 163
  Mutation: G to U mutations at positions 40 and 41 of annotated "BSU_misc_RNA_22"
  GenBank ID: NC_000964.3 (1,439,265..1,439,415) NC_000964.3
  Cloning method: Restriction Enzyme; 5′ cloning site KpnI (not destroyed); 3′ cloning site EcoRI (not destroyed)
  Sequencing primers: 5′ TGTAAAACGACGGCCAGT
Resource information
  A portion of this plasmid was derived from a plasmid made by: Catherine Eichhorn at the University of Michigan
Terms and licenses: Academic/Nonprofit Terms; Industry Terms: Not Available to Industry
Depositor comments: Unlike other plasmids from this publication, the 5' BamHI site is not present in this plasmid due to a mutation (GGATCC -> GGGTCC)
How to cite: pVR2-m8 was a gift from Nils Walter (Addgene plasmid # 84727 ; http://n2t.net/addgene:84727 ; RRID:Addgene_84727)
