[The description below was written by a language model from this plasmid's Addgene catalogue record and pLannotate feature annotations shown in this document.]
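Description:
pVR2-m8 is a small pUC18-based bacterial plasmid of about 2.9 kb that carries a transcription template for studying the Bacillus subtilis preQ1 riboswitch. It is propagated in E. coli through the high-copy ColE1/pUC origin and selected with ampicillin via the β-lactamase gene and its native promoter. The feature table otherwise shows the usual pUC remnants: lac promoter, lac operator and CAP site, a lacZα fragment interrupted at the multiple cloning site, and short lacI, bom and rop fragments. The annotation software did not recognise the inserts themselves. An 18-nt hit to a C. elegans U6 promoter falls in the insert region and is most likely a chance match rather than a functional element.

The payload consists of two adjacent inserts cloned into the polylinker. The first is a 42 bp E. coli RecA promoter, placed between a former BamHI site and KpnI. The second is a 163 bp segment between KpnI and EcoRI, comprising a stretch lacking A residues followed by the 5′ UTR of the B. subtilis queC gene, which contains the preQ1 riboswitch. An A-less initial region of this kind is commonly used to halt RNA polymerase by withholding one nucleotide, although the record does not state this purpose.

Relative to the parent pVR2, this variant has two G to U substitutions at positions 40 and 41 of the annotated riboswitch RNA, immediately downstream of the aptamer. The associated work concerns how ligand binding couples riboswitch folding to transcriptional pausing, so the mutant presumably tests the role of this sequence in that coupling. The depositor notes that the 5′ BamHI site is absent here because of a point mutation, unlike in sibling plasmids.
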