Features (pLannotate 1.2.2; 12 found; start..end, strand, type, name):
    137..236     +  misc_feature   bom (fragment): basis of mobility region from pBR322
    242..396     -  CDS            lacZα (fragment): LacZα fragment of β-galactosidase; lacZ fragment
    399..435     -  misc_feature   MCS (fragment): pUC18/19 multiple cloning site
    598..615     -  promoter       CeU6 promoter (fragment): promoter for the C. elegans R07E5.16 U6 snRNA gene (Dickinson et al., 2013)
    684..700     -  protein_bind   lac operator: The lac repressor binds to the lac operator to inhibit transcription in E. coli. This inhibition can be relieved by adding lactose or isopropyl-β-D-thiogalactopyranoside (IPTG). lac repressor encoded by lacI
    708..738     -  promoter       lac promoter: promoter for the E. coli lac operon
    753..774     -  protein_bind   CAP binding site: CAP binding activates transcription in the presence of cAMP. E. coli catabolite activator protein
    787..879     -  CDS            lacI (fragment): lac repressor; lacI; The lac repressor binds to the lac operator to inhibit transcription in E. coli. This inhibition can be relieved by adding lactose or isopropyl-β-D-thiogalactopyranoside (IPTG).
   1062..1650    -  rep_origin     ori: high-copy-number ColE1/pMB1/pBR322/pUC origin of replication
   1821..2681    -  CDS            AmpR: β-lactamase; bla; confers resistance to ampicillin, carbenicillin, and related antibiotics
   2682..2786    -  promoter       AmpR promoter: bla
   2881..35      +  CDS            rop (fragment) (across the origin): Rop protein, which maintains plasmids at low copy number; rop
>Addgene plasmid #84727 | pVR2-m8 | addgene full sequence | sequence record 167518 | Addgene Assembled Sequence
TCGCGCGTTTCGGTGATGACGGTGAAAACCTCTGACACATGCAGCTCCCGGAGACGGTCACAGCTTGTCT
GTAAGCGGATGCCGGGAGCAGACAAGCCCGTCAGGGCGCGTCAGCGGGTGTTGGCGGGTGTCGGGGCTGG
CTTAACTATGCGGCATCAGAGCAGATTGTACTGAGAGTGCACCATATGCGGTGTGAAATACCGCACAGAT
GCGTAAGGAGAAAATACCGCATCAGGCGCCATTCGCCATTCAGGCTGCGCAACTGTTGGGAAGGGCGATC
GGTGCGGGCCTCTTCGCTATTACGCCAGCTGGCGAAAGGGGGATGTGCTGCAAGGCGATTAAGTTGGGTA
ACGCCAGGGTTTTCCCAGTCACGACGTTGTAAAACGACGGCCAGTGCCAAGCTTGCATGCCTGCAGGTCG
ACTCTAGAGGGTCCCAAAACACTTGATACTGTATGAGCATACAGTATAATTGCTTCGGTACCGCTCTGCG
TTCCGTGCGATATGCGGGAGAGGTTCTAGCTACACCCTCTATAAAAAACTAATTACGAGCTGTATCCTTG
GATACGGCCTTTTTTATGTTTTTCTAGAGCACCTTCCGAAAAAAGGTGTTTTTTTGCGTGAATTAGCTGT
AGCGATGTCTCTCGCGAATTCGTAATCATGTCATAGCTGTTTCCTGTGTGAAATTGTTATCCGCTCACAA
TTCCACACAACATACGAGCCGGAAGCATAAAGTGTAAAGCCTGGGGTGCCTAATGAGTGAGCTAACTCAC
ATTAATTGCGTTGCGCTCACTGCCCGCTTTCCAGTCGGGAAACCTGTCGTGCCAGCTGCATTAATGAATC
GGCCAACGCGCGGGGAGAGGCGGTTTGCGTATTGGGCGCTCTTCCGCTTCCTCGCTCACTGACTCGCTGC
GCTCGGTCGTTCGGCTGCGGCGAGCGGTATCAGCTCACTCAAAGGCGGTAATACGGTTATCCACAGAATC
AGGGGATAACGCAGGAAAGAACATGTGAGCAAAAGGCCAGCAAAAGGCCAGGAACCGTAAAAAGGCCGCG
TTGCTGGCGTTTTTCCATAGGCTCCGCCCCCCTGACGAGCATCACAAAAATCGACGCTCAAGTCAGAGGT
GGCGAAACCCGACAGGACTATAAAGATACCAGGCGTTTCCCCCTGGAAGCTCCCTCGTGCGCTCTCCTGT
TCCGACCCTGCCGCTTACCGGATACCTGTCCGCCTTTCTCCCTTCGGGAAGCGTGGCGCTTTCTCATAGC
TCACGCTGTAGGTATCTCAGTTCGGTGTAGGTCGTTCGCTCCAAGCTGGGCTGTGTGCACGAACCCCCCG
TTCAGCCCGACCGCTGCGCCTTATCCGGTAACTATCGTCTTGAGTCCAACCCGGTAAGACACGACTTATC
GCCACTGGCAGCAGCCACTGGTAACAGGATTAGCAGAGCGAGGTATGTAGGCGGTGCTACAGAGTTCTTG
AAGTGGTGGCCTAACTACGGCTACACTAGAAGGACAGTATTTGGTATCTGCGCTCTGCTGAAGCCAGTTA
CCTTCGGAAAAAGAGTTGGTAGCTCTTGATCCGGCAAACAAACCACCGCTGGTAGCGGTGGTTTTTTTGT
TTGCAAGCAGCAGATTACGCGCAGAAAAAAAGGATCTCAAGAAGATCCTTTGATCTTTTCTACGGGGTCT
GACGCTCAGTGGAACGAAAACTCACGTTAAGGGATTTTGGTCATGAGATTATCAAAAAGGATCTTCACCT
AGATCCTTTTAAATTAAAAATGAAGTTTTAAATCAATCTAAAGTATATATGAGTAAACTTGGTCTGACAG
TTACCAATGCTTAATCAGTGAGGCACCTATCTCAGCGATCTGTCTATTTCGTTCATCCATAGTTGCCTGA
CTCCCCGTCGTGTAGATAACTACGATACGGGAGGGCTTACCATCTGGCCCCAGTGCTGCAATGATACCGC
GAGACCCACGCTCACCGGCTCCAGATTTATCAGCAATAAACCAGCCAGCCGGAAGGGCCGAGCGCAGAAG
TGGTCCTGCAACTTTATCCGCCTCCATCCAGTCTATTAATTGTTGCCGGGAAGCTAGAGTAAGTAGTTCG
CCAGTTAATAGTTTGCGCAACGTTGTTGCCATTGCTACAGGCATCGTGGTGTCACGCTCGTCGTTTGGTA
TGGCTTCATTCAGCTCCGGTTCCCAACGATCAAGGCGAGTTACATGATCCCCCATGTTGTGCAAAAAAGC
GGTTAGCTCCTTCGGTCCTCCGATCGTTGTCAGAAGTAAGTTGGCCGCAGTGTTATCACTCATGGTTATG
GCAGCACTGCATAATTCTCTTACTGTCATGCCATCCGTAAGATGCTTTTCTGTGACTGGTGAGTACTCAA
CCAAGTCATTCTGAGAATAGTGTATGCGGCGACCGAGTTGCTCTTGCCCGGCGTCAATACGGGATAATAC
CGCGCCACATAGCAGAACTTTAAAAGTGCTCATCATTGGAAAACGTTCTTCGGGGCGAAAACTCTCAAGG
ATCTTACCGCTGTTGAGATCCAGTTCGATGTAACCCACTCGTGCACCCAACTGATCTTCAGCATCTTTTA
CTTTCACCAGCGTTTCTGGGTGAGCAAAAACAGGAAGGCAAAATGCCGCAAAAAAGGGAATAAGGGCGAC
ACGGAAATGTTGAATACTCATACTCTTCCTTTTTCAATATTATTGAAGCATTTATCAGGGTTATTGTCTC
ATGAGCGGATACATATTTGAATGTATTTAGAAAAATAAACAAATAGGGGTTCCGCGCACATTTCCCCGAA
AAGTGCCACCTGACGTCTAAGAAACCATTATTATCATGACATTAACCTATAAAAATAGGCGTATCACGAG
GCCCTTTCGTC
