>Addgene plasmid #84727 | pVR2-m8 | depositor partial sequence | sequence record 162515 | M13 forward primer, covers promoter and region encoding riboswitch
AGGCGCAGTCGNCTCTAGAGGGTCCCAAAACACTTGATACTGTATGAGCATACAGTATAATTGCTTCGGT
ACCGCTCTGCGTTCCGTGCGATATGCGGGAGAGGTTCTAGCTACACCCTCTATAAAAAACTAATTACGAG
CTGTATCCTTGGATACGGCCTTTTTTATGTTTTTCTAGAGCACCTTCCGAAAAAAGGTGTTTTTTTGCGT
GAATTAGCTGTAGCGATGTCTCTCGCGAATTCGTAATCATGTCATAGCTGTTTCCTGTGTGAAATTGTTA
TCCGCTCACAATTCCACACAACATACGAGCCGGAAGCATAAAGTGTAAAGCCTGGGGTGCCTAATGAGTG
AGCTAACTCACATTAATTGCGTTGCGCTCACTGCCCGCTTTCCAGTCGGGAAACCTGTCGTGCCAGCTGC
ATTAATGAATCGGCCAACGCGCGGGGAGAGGCGGTTTGCGTATTGGGCGCTCTTCCGCTTCCTCGCTCAC
TGACTCGCTGCGCTCGGTCGTTCGGCTGCGGCGAGCGGTATCAGCTCACTCAAAGGCGGTAATACGGTTA
TCCACAGAATCAGGGGATAACGCAGGAAAGAACATGTGAGCAAAAGGCCAGCAAAAGGCCAGGAACCGTA
AAAAGGCCGCGTTGCTGGCGTTTTTCCATAGGCTCCGCCCCCCTGACGAGCATCACAAAAATCGACGCTC
AAGTCAGAGGTGGCGAAACCCGACAGGACTATAAAGATACCAGGCGTTTCCCCCTGGAAGCTCCCTCGTG
CGCTCTCCTGTTCCGACCCTGCCGCTTACCGGATACCTGTCCGCCTTTCTCCCTTCGGGAAGCGTGGCGC
TTTCTCATAGCTCACGCTGTAGGTATCTCAGTTCGGTGTAGGTCGTTCGCTCCAAGCTGGGCTGTGTGCA
CGAACCCCCCGTTCAGCCCGACCGCTGCGCCTTATCCGGTANNN
