>Addgene plasmid #84727 | pVR2-m8 | addgene partial sequence | sequence record 167516 | M13pUC-Fwd 5'-CCCAGTCACGACGTTGTAAAACG-3'
GCTTGCATGCCTGCAGGTCGACTCTAGAGGGTCCCAAAACACTTGATACTGTATGAGCATACAGTATAAT
TGCTTCGGTACCGCTCTGCGTTCCGTGCGATATGCGGGAGAGGTTCTAGCTACACCCTCTATAAAAAACT
AATTACGAGCTGTATCCTTGGATACGGCCTTTTTTATGTTTTTCTAGAGCACCTTCCGAAAAAAGGTGTT
TTTTTGCGTGAATTAGCTGTAGCGATGTCTCTCGCGAATTCGTAATCATGTCATAGCTGTTTCCTGTGTG
AAATTGTTATCCGCTCACAATTCCACACAACATACGAGCCGGAAGCATAAAGTGTAAAGCCTGGGGTGCC
TAATGAGTGAGCTAACTCACATTAATTGCGTTGCGCTCACTGCCCGCTTTCCAGTCGGGAAACCTGTCGT
GCCAGCTGCATTAATGAATCGGCCAACGCGCGGGGAGAGGCGGTTTGCGTATTGGGCGCTCTTCCGCTTC
CTCGCTCACTGACTCGCTGCGCTCGGTCGTTCGGCTGCGGCGAGCGGTATCAGCTCACTCAAAGGCGGTA
ATACGGTTATCCACAGAATCAGGGGATAACGCAGGAAAGAACATGTGAGCAAAAGGCCAGCAAAAGGCCA
GGAACCGTAAAAAGGCCGCGTTGCTGGCGTTTTTCCATAGGCTCCGCCCCCCTGACGAGCATCACAAAAA
TCGACGCTCAAGTCAGAGGTGGCGAAACCCGACAGGACTATAAAGATACCAGGCGTTTCCCCCTGGAAGC
TCCCTCGTGCGCTCTCCTGTTCCGACCCTGCCGCTTACCGGATACCTGTCCGCCTTTCTCCCTTCGGGAA
GCGTGGCGCTTTCTCATAGCTCACGCTGTAGGTATCTCAGTTCGGTGTAGGTCGTTCGCTCCAAGCTGGG
CTGTGTGCACGAACCCCCCGTTCAGCCCGACCGCTGCGCCTTATCCGGTAACTATCGTCTTGAGTCCAAC
CCGGTAAGA
