>Addgene plasmid #84727 | pVR2-m8 | addgene partial sequence | sequence record 167517 | Tac-promoter 5'-GAGCGGATAACAATTTCACACAGG-3'
CGAATTCGCGAGAGACATCGCTACAGCTAATTCACGCAAAAAAACACCTTTTTTCGGAAGGTGCTCTAGA
AAAACATAAAAAAGGCCGTATCCAAGGATACAGCTCGTAATTAGTTTTTTATAGAGGGTGTAGCTAGAAC
CTCTCCCGCATATCGCACGGAACGCAGAGCGGTACCGAAGCAATTATACTGTATGCTCATACAGTATCAA
GTGTTTTGGGACCCTCTAGAGTCGACCTGCAGGCATGCAAGCTTGGCACTGGCCGTCGTTTTACAACGTC
GTGACTGGGAAAACCCTGGCGTTACCCAACTTAATCGCCTTGCAGCACATCCCCCTTTCGCCAGCTGGCG
TAATAGCGAAGAGGCCCGCACCGATCGCCCTTCCCAACAGTTGCGCAGCCTGAATGGCGAATGGCGCCTG
ATGCGGTATTTTCTCCTTACGCATCTGTGCGGTATTTCACACCGCATATGGTGCACTCTCAGTACAATCT
GCTCTGATGCCGCATAGTTAAGCCAGCCCCGACACCCGCCAACACCCGCTGACGCGCCCTGACGGGCTTG
TCTGCTCCCGGCATCCGCTTACAGACAAGCTGTGACCGTCTCCGGGAGCTGCATGTGTCAGAGGTTTTCA
CCGTCATCACCGAAACGCGCGAGACGAAAGGGCCTCGTGATACGCCTATTTTTATAGGTTAATGTCATGA
TAATAATGGTTTCTTAGACGTCAGGTGGCACTTTTCGGGGAAATGTGCGCGGAACCCCTATTTGTTTATT
TTTCTAAATACATTCAAATATGTATCCGCTCATGAGACAATAACCCTGATAAATGCTTCAATAATATTGA
AAAAGGAAGAGTATGAGTATTCAACATTTCCGTGTCGCCCTTATTCCCTTTTTTGCGGCATTTTGCCTTC
CTGTTTTTGCTCACCCAGAAACGCTGGTGAAAGTAAAAGA
